>Addgene plasmid #139812 | pFUW-tetO-RUNX3 | addgene full sequence | sequence record 291885 | Addgene NGS Result
ACCATTATCGTTTCAGACCCACCTCCCAACCCCGAGGGGACCCGACAGGCCCGAAGGAATAGAAGAAGAA
GGTGGAGAGAGAGACAGAGACAGATCCATTCGATTAGTGAACGGATCGGCACTGCGTGCGCCAATTCTGC
AGACAAATGGCAGTATTCATCCACAATTTTAAAAGAAAAGGGGGGATTGGGGGGTACAGTGCAGGGGAAA
GAATAGTAGACATAATAGCAACAGACATACAAACTAAAGAATTACAAAAACAAATTACAAAAATTCAAAA
TTTTCGGGTTTATTACAGGGACAGCAGAGATCCAGTTTGGTTAGATCTCGAGTTTACCACTCCCTATCAG
TGATAGAGAAAAGTGAAAGTCGAGTTTACCACTCCCTATCAGTGATAGAGAAAAGTGAAAGTCGAGTTTA
CCACTCCCTATCAGTGATAGAGAAAAGTGAAAGTCGAGTTTACCACTCCCTATCAGTGATAGAGAAAAGT
GAAAGTCGAGTTTACCACTCCCTATCAGTGATAGAGAAAAGTGAAAGTCGAGTTTACCACTCCCTATCAG
TGATAGAGAAAAGTGAAAGTCGAGTTTACCACTCCCTATCAGTGATAGAGAAAAGTGAAAGTCGAGCTCG
GTACCCGGGTCGAGGTAGGCGTGTACGGTGGGAGGCCTATATAAGCAGAGCTCGTTTAGTGAACCGTCAG
ATCGCCTGGAGACGCCATCCACGCTGTTTTGACCTCCATAGAAGACACCGGGACCGATCCAGCCTCCGCG
GCCCCGAATTCATGGCATCGAACAGCATCTTCGACTCCTTCCCGACCTACTCGCCGACCTTCATCCGCGA
CCCAAGCACCAGCCGCCGCTTCACACCTCCCTCCCCGGCCTTCCCCTGCGGCGGCGGCGGCGGCAAGATG
GGCGAGAACAGCGGCGCGCTGAGCGCGCAGGCGGCCGTGGGGCCCGGAGGGCGCGCCCGGCCCGAGGTGC
GCTCGATGGTGGACGTGCTGGCGGACCACGCAGGCGAGCTCGTGCGCACCGACAGCCCCAACTTCCTCTG
CTCCGTGCTGCCCTCGCACTGGCGCTGCAACAAGACGCTGCCCGTCGCCTTCAAGGTGGTGGCATTGGGG
GACGTGCCGGATGGTACGGTGGTGACTGTGATGGCAGGCAATGACGAGAACTACTCCGCTGAGCTGCGCA
ATGCCTCGGCCGTCATGAAGAACCAGGTGGCCAGGTTCAACGACCTTCGCTTCGTGGGCCGCAGTGGGCG
AGGGAAGAGTTTCACCCTGACCATCACTGTGTTCACCAACCCCACCCAAGTGGCGACCTACCACCGAGCC
ATCAAGGTGACCGTGGACGGACCCCGGGAGCCCAGACGGCACCGGCAGAAGCTGGAGGACCAGACCAAGC
CGTTCCCTGACCGCTTTGGGGACCTGGAACGGCTGCGCATGCGGGTGACACCGAGCACACCCAGCCCCCG
AGGCTCACTCAGCACCACAAGCCACTTCAGCAGCCAGCCCCAGACCCCAATCCAAGGCACCTCGGAACTG
AACCCATTCTCCGACCCCCGCCAGTTTGACCGCTCCTTCCCCACGCTGCCAACCCTCACGGAGAGCCGCT
TCCCAGACCCCAGGATGCATTATCCCGGGGCCATGTCAGCTGCCTTCCCCTACAGCGCCACGCCCTCGGG
CACGAGCATCAGCAGCCTCAGCGTGGCGGGCATGCCGGCCACCAGCCGCTTCCACCATACCTACCTCCCG
CCACCCTACCCGGGGGCCCCGCAGAACCAGAGCGGGCCCTTCCAGGCCAACCCGTCCCCCTACCACCTCT
ACTACGGGACATCCTCTGGCTCCTACCAGTTCTCCATGGTGGCCGGCAGCAGCAGTGGGGGCGACCGCTC
ACCTACCCGCATGCTGGCCTCTTGCACCAGCAGCGCTGCCTCTGTCGCCGCCGGCAACCTCATGAACCCC
AGCCTGGGCGGCCAGAGTGATGGCGTGGAGGCCGACGGCAGCCACAGCAACTCACCCACGGCCCTGAGCA
CGCCAGGCCGCATGGATGAGGCCGTGTGGCGGCCCTACTGAGAATTCGATATCAAGCTTATCGATAATCA
ACCTCTGGATTACAAAATTTGTGAAAGATTGACTGGTATTCTTAACTATGTTGCTCCTTTTACGCTATGT
GGATACGCTGCTTTAATGCCTTTGTATCATGCTATTGCTTCCCGTATGGCTTTCATTTTCTCCTCCTTGT
ATAAATCCTGGTTGCTGTCTCTTTATGAGGAGTTGTGGCCCGTTGTCAGGCAACGTGGCGTGGTGTGCAC
TGTGTTTGCTGACGCAACCCCCACTGGTTGGGGCATTGCCACCACCTGTCAGCTCCTTTCCGGGACTTTC
GCTTTCCCCCTCCCTATTGCCACGGCGGAACTCATCGCCGCCTGCCTTGCCCGCTGCTGGACAGGGGCTC
GGCTGTTGGGCACTGACAATTCCGTGGTGTTGTCGGGGAAATCATCGTCCTTTCCTTGGCTGCTCGCCTG
TGTTGCCACCTGGATTCTGCGCGGGACGTCCTTCTGCTACGTCCCTTCGGCCCTCAATCCAGCGGACCTT
CCTTCCCGCGGCCTGCTGCCGGCTCTGCGGCCTCTTCCGCGTCTTCGCCTTCGCCCTCAGACGAGTCGGA
TCTCCCTTTGGGCCGCCTCCCCGCATCGATACCGTCGACCTCGAGACCTAGAAAAACATGGAGCAATCAC
AAGTAGCAATACAGCAGCTACCAATGCTGATTGTGCCTGGCTAGAAGCACAAGAGGAGGAGGAGGTGGGT
TTTCCAGTCACACCTCAGGTACCTTTAAGACCAATGACTTACAAGGCAGCTGTAGATCTTAGCCACTTTT
TAAAAGAAAAGGGGGGACTGGAAGGGCTAATTCACTCCCAACGAAGACAAGATATCCTTGATCTGTGGAT
CTACCACACACAAGGCTACTTCCCTGATTGGCAGAACTACACACCAGGGCCAGGGATCAGATATCCACTG
ACCTTTGGATGGTGCTACAAGCTAGTACCAGTTGAGCAAGAGAAGGTAGAAGAAGCCAATGAAGGAGAGA
ACACCCGCTTGTTACACCCTGTGAGCCTGCATGGGATGGATGACCCGGAGAGAGAAGTATTAGAGTGGAG
GTTTGACAGCCGCCTAGCATTTCATCACATGGCCCGAGAGCTGCATCCGGACTGTACTGGGTCTCTCTGG
TTAGACCAGATCTGAGCCTGGGAGCTCTCTGGCTAACTAGGGAACCCACTGCTTAAGCCTCAATAAAGCT
TGCCTTGAGTGCTTCAAGTAGTGTGTGCCCGTCTGTTGTGTGACTCTGGTAACTAGAGATCCCTCAGACC
CTTTTAGTCAGTGTGGAAAATCTCTAGCAGGGCCCGTTTAAACCCGCTGATCAGCCTCGACTGTGCCTTC
TAGTTGCCAGCCATCTGTTGTTTGCCCCTCCCCCGTGCCTTCCTTGACCCTGGAAGGTGCCACTCCCACT
GTCCTTTCCTAATAAAATGAGGAAATTGCATCGCATTGTCTGAGTAGGTGTCATTCTATTCTGGGGGGTG
GGGTGGGGCAGGACAGCAAGGGGGAGGATTGGGAAGACAATAGCAGGCATGCTGGGGATGCGGTGGGCTC
TATGGCTTCTGAGGCGGAAAGAACCAGCTGGGGCTCTAGGGGGTATCCCC
[124 nt withheld, positions 3691-3814]
C
[91 nt withheld, positions 3816-3906]
A
[49 nt withheld, positions 3908-3956]
CCTTTGACGTTGGAGTCCACGTTCTTT
[37 nt withheld, positions 3984-4020]
ACCCTATCTCGGTCTATTCTTTTGATTTATAAGGGATTTTGCCGATTTCGGCCTATTGGTTAAAAAATGA
GCTGATTTAACAAAAATTTAACGCGAATTAATTCTGTGGAATGTGTGTCAGTTAGGGTGTGGAAAGTCCC
CAGGCTCCCCAGCAGGCAGAAGTATGCAAAGCATGCATCTCAATTAGTCAGCAACCAGGTGTGGAAAGTC
CCCAGGCTCCCCAGCAGGCAGAAGTATGCAAAGCATGCATCTCAATTAGTCAGCAACCATAGTCCCGCCC
CTAACTCCGCCCATCCCGCCCCTAACTCCGCCCAGTTCCGCCCATTCTCCGCCCCATGGCTGACTAATTT
TTTTTATTTATGCAGAGGCCGAGGCCGCCTCTGCCTCTGAGCTATTCCAGAAGTAGTGAGGAGGCTTTTT
TGGAGGCCTAGGCTTTTGCAAAAAGCTCCCGGGAGCTTGTATATCCATTTTCGGATCTGATCAGCACGTG
TTGACAATTAATCATCGGCATAGTATATCGGCATAGTATAATACGACAAGGTGAGGAACTAAACCATGGC
CAAGTTGACCAGTGCCGTTCCGGTGCTCACCGCGCGCGACGTCGCCGGAGCGGTCGAGTTCTGGACCGAC
CGGCTCGGGTTCTCCCGGGACTTCGTGGAGGACGACTTCGCCGGTGTGGTCCGGGACGACGTGACCCTGT
TCATCAGCGCGGTCCAGGACCAGGTGGTGCCGGACAACACCCTGGCCTGGGTGTGGGTGCGCGGCCTGGA
CGAGCTGTACGCCGAGTGGTCGGAGGTCGTGTCCACGAACTTCCGGGACGCCTCCGGGCCGGCCATGACC
GAGATCGGCGAGCAGCCGTGGGGGCGGGAGTTCGCCCTGCGCGACCCGGCCGGCAACTGCGTGCACTTCG
TGGCCGAGGAGCAGGACTGACACGTGCTACGAGATTTCGATTCCACCGCCGCCTTCTATGAAAGGTTGGG
CTTCGGAATCGTTTTCCGGGACGCCGGCTGGATGATCCTCCAGCGCGGGGATCTCATGCTGGAGTTCTTC
GCCCACCCCAACTTGTTTATTGCAGCTTATAATGGTTACAAATAAAGCAATAGCATCACAAATTTCACAA
ATAAAGCATTTTTTTCACTGCATTCTAGTTGTGGTTTGTCCAAACTCATCAATGTATCTTATCATGTCTG
TATACCGTCGACCTCTAGCTAGAGCTTGGCGTAATCATGGTCATAGCTGTTTCCTGTGTGAAATTGTTAT
CCGCTCACAATTCCACACAACATACGAGCCGGAAGCATAAAGTGTAAAGCCTGGGGTGCCTAATGAGTGA
GCTAACTCACATTAATTGCGTTGCGCTCACTGCCCGCTTTCCAGTCGGGAAACCTGTCGTGCCAGCTGCA
TTAATGAATCGGCCAACGCGCGGGGAGAGGCGGTTTGCGTATTGGGCGCTCTTCCGCTTCCTCGCTCACT
GACTCGCTGCGCTCGGTCGTTCGGCTGCGGCGAGCGGTATCAGCTCACTCAAAGGCGGTAATACGGTTAT
CCACAGAATCAGGGGATAACGCAGGAAAGAACATGTGAGCAAAAGGCCAGCAAAAGGCCAGGAACCGTAA
AAAGGCCGCGTTGCTGGCGTTTTTCCATAGGCTCCGCCCCCCTGACGAGCATCACAAAAATCGACGCTCA
AGTCAGAGGTGGCGAAACCCGACAGGACTATAAAGATACCAGGCGTTTCCCCCTGGAAGCTCCCTCGTGC
GCTCTCCTGTTCCGACCCTGCCGCTTACCGGATACCTGTCCGCCTTTCTCCCTTCGGGAAGCGTGGCGCT
TTCTCATAGCTCACGCTGTAGGTATCTCAGTTCGGTGTAGGTCGTTCGCTCCAAGCTGGGCTGTGTGCAC
GAACCCCCCGTTCAGCCCGACCGCTGCGCCTTATCCGGTAACTATCGTCTTGAGTCCAACCCGGTAAGAC
ACGACTTATCGCCACTGGCAGCAGCCACTGGTAACAGGATTAGCAGAGCGAGGTATGTAGGCGGTGCTAC
AGAGTTCTTGAAGTGGTGGCCTAACTACGGCTACACTAGAAGAACAGTATTTGGTATCTGCGCTCTGCTG
AAGCCAGTTACCTTCGGAAAAAGAGTTGGTAGCTCTTGATCCGGCAAACAAACCACCGCTGGTAGCGGTG
GTTTTTTTGTTTGCAAGCAGCAGATTACGCGCAGAAAAAAAGGATCTCAAGAAGATCCTTTGATCTTTTC
TACGGGGTCTGACGCTCAGTGGAACGAAAACTCACGTTAAGGGATTTTGGTCATGAGATTATCAAAAAGG
ATCTTCACCTAGATCCTTTTAAATTAAAAATGAAGTTTTAAATCAATCTAAAGTATATATGAGTAAACTT
GGTCTGACAGTTACCAATGCTTAATCAGTGAGGCACCTATCTCAGCGATCTGTCTATTTCGTTCATCCAT
AGTTGCCTGACTCCCCGTCGTGTAGATAACTACGATACGGGAGGGCTTACCATCTGGCCCCAGTGCTGCA
ATGATACCGCGAGACCCACGCTCACCGGCTCCAGATTTATCAGCAATAAACCAGCCAGCCGGAAGGGCCG
AGCGCAGAAGTGGTCCTGCAACTTTATCCGCCTCCATCCAGTCTATTAATTGTTGCCGGGAAGCTAGAGT
AAGTAGTTCGCCAGTTAATAGTTTGCGCAACGTTGTTGCCATTGCTACAGGCATCGTGGTGTCACGCTCG
TCGTTTGGTATGGCTTCATTCAGCTCCGGTTCCCAACGATCAAGGCGAGTTACATGATCCCCCATGTTGT
GCAAAAAAGCGGTTAGCTCCTTCGGTCCTCCGATCGTTGTCAGAAGTAAGTTGGCCGCAGTGTTATCACT
CATGGTTATGGCAGCACTGCATAATTCTCTTACTGTCATGCCATCCGTAAGATGCTTTTCTGTGACTGGT
GAGTACTCAACCAAGTCATTCTGAGAATAGTGTATGCGGCGACCGAGTTGCTCTTGCCCGGCGTCAATAC
GGGATAATACCGCGCCACATAGCAGAACTTTAAAAGTGCTCATCATTGGAAAACGTTCTTCGGGGCGAAA
ACTCTCAAGGATCTTACCGCTGTTGAGATCCAGTTCGATGTAACCCACTCGTGCACCCAACTGATCTTCA
GCATCTTTTACTTTCACCAGCGTTTCTGGGTGAGCAAAAACAGGAAGGCAAAATGCCGCAAAAAAGGGAA
TAAGGGCGACACGGAAATGTTGAATACTCATACTCTTCCTTTTTCAATATTATTGAAGCATTTATCAGGG
TTATTGTCTCATGAGCGGATACATATTTGAATGTATTTAGAAAAATAAACAAATAGGGGTTCCGCGCACA
TTTCCCCGAAAAGTGCCACCTGACGTCGACGGATCGGGAGATCTCCCGATCCCCTATGGTGCACTCTCAG
TACAATCTGCTCTGATGCCGCATAGTTAAGCCAGTATCTGCTCCCTGCTTGTGTGTTGGAGGTCGCTGAG
TAGTGCGCGAGCAAAATTTAAGCTACAACAAGGCAAGGCTTGACCGACAATTGCATGAAGAATCTGCTTA
GGGTTAGGCGTTTTGCGCTGCTTCGCGATGTACGGGCCAGATATACGCGTTGACATTGATTATTGACTAG
TTATTAATAGTAATCAATTACGGGGTCATTAGTTCATAGCCCATATATGGAGTTCCGCGTTACATAACTT
ACGGTAAATGGCCCGCCTGGCTGACCGCCCAACGACCCCCGCCCATTGACGTCAATAATGACGTATGTTC
CCATAGTAACGCCAATAGGGACTTTCCATTGACGTCAATGGGTGGAGTATTTACGGTAAACTGCCCACTT
GGCAGTACATCAAGTGTATCATATGCCAAGTACGCCCCCTATTGACGTCAATGACGGTAAATGGCCCGCC
TGGCATTATGCCCAGTACATGACCTTATGGGACTTTCCTACTTGGCAGTACATCTACGTATTAGTCATCG
CTATTACCATGGTGATGCGGTTTTGGCAGTACATCAATGGGCGTGGATAGCGGTTTGACTCACGGGGATT
TCCAAGTCTCCACCCCATTGACGTCAATGGGAGTTTGTTTTGGCACCAAAATCAACGGGACTTTCCAAAA
TGTCGTAACAACTCCGCCCCATTGACGCAAATGGGCGGTAGGCGTGTACGGTGGGAGGTCTATATAAGCA
GCGCGTTTTGCCTGTACTGGGTCTCTCTGGTTAGACCAGATCTGAGCCTGGGAGCTCTCTGGCTAACTAG
GGAACCCACTGCTTAAGCCTCAATAAAGCTTGCCTTGAGTGCTTCAAGTAGTGTGTGCCCGTCTGTTGTG
TGACTCTGGTAACTAGAGATCCCTCAGACCCTTTTAGTCAGTGTGGAAAATCTCTAGCAGTGGCGCCCGA
ACAGGGACTTGAAAGCGAAAGGGAAACCAGAGGAGCTCTCTCGACGCAGGACTCGGCTTGCTGAAGCGCG
CACGGCAAGAGGCGAGGGGCGGCGACTGGTGAGTACGCCAAAAATTTTGACTAGCGGAGGCTAGAAGGAG
AGAGATGGGTGCGAGAGCGTCAGTATTAAGCGGGGGAGAATTAGATCGCGATGGGAAAAAATTCGGTTAA
GGCCAGGGGGAAAGAAAAAATATAAATTAAAACATATAGTATGGGCAAGCAGGGAGCTAGAACGATTCGC
AGTTAATCCTGGCCTGTTAGAAACATCAGAAGGCTGTAGACAAATACTGGGACAGCTACAACCATCCCTT
CAGACAGGATCAGAAGAACTTAGATCATTATATAATACAGTAGCAACCCTCTATTGTGTGCATCAAAGGA
TAGAGATAAAAGACACCAAGGAAGCTTTAGACAAGATAGAGGAAGAGCAAAACAAAAGTAAGACCACCGC
ACAGCAAGCGGCCGCTGATCTTCAGACCTGGAGGAGGAGATATGAGGGACAATTGGAGAAGTGAATTATA
TAAATATAAAGTAGTAAAAATTGAACCATTAGGAGTAGCACCCACCAAGGCAAAGAGAAGAGTGGTGCAG
AGAGAAAAAAGAGCAGTGGGAATAGGAGCTTTGTTCCTTGGGTTCTTGGGAGCAGCAGGAAGCACTATGG
GCGCAGCGTCAATGACGCTGACGGTACAGGCCAGACAATTATTGTCTGGTATAGTGCAGCAGCAGAACAA
TTTGCTGAGGGCTATTGAGGCGCAACAGCATCTGTTGCAACTCACAGTCTGGGGCATCAAGCAGCTCCAG
GCAAGAATCCTGGCTGTGGAAAGATACCTAAAGGATCAACAGCTCCTGGGGATTTGGGGTTGCTCTGGAA
AACTCATTTGCACCACTGCTGTGCCTTGGAATGCTAGTTGGAGTAATAAATCTCTGGAACAGATTTGGAA
TCACACGACCTGGATGGAGTGGGACAGAGAAATTAACAATTACACAAGCTTAATACACTCCTTAATTGAA
GAATCGCAAAACCAGCAAGAAAAGAATGAACAAGAATTATTGGAATTAGATAAATGGGCAAGTTTGTGGA
ATTGGTTTAACATAACAAATTGGCTGTGGTATATAAAATTATTCATAATGATAGTAGGAGGCTTGGTAGG
TTTAAGAATAGTTTTTGCTGTACTTTCTATAGTGAATAGAGTTAGGCAGGGATATTC
Features (pLannotate 1.2.2; 32 found; start..end, strand, type, name):
     17..117     +  CDS            Rev (fragment): human immunodeficiency virus 1 (HIV-1) Rev protein; rev; enhances nuclear export of unspliced and incompletely spliced viral mRNAs
    167..284     +  misc_feature   cPPT/CTS: central polypurine tract and central termination sequence of HIV-1
    341..611     +  protein_bind   tetracycline response element: contains seven copies of the tetracycline operator tetO tetracycline repressor TetR
    622..639     +  misc_feature   MCS (fragment): pUC18/19 multiple cloning site
    644..682     +  promoter       minimal CMV promoter: human cytomegalovirus (CMV) immediate early promoter
    839..2068    +  CDS            RUNX3: RUNX3_HUMAN - Also known as AML2, CBFA3, PEBP2A3. Experimental evidence at protein level: Swiss-Prot protein existence level 1. Forms the heterodimeric complex core-binding factor (CBF) with CBFB. RUNX members modulate the transcription of their target genes through recognizing the core consensus binding sequence 5'- TGTGGT-3', or very rarely, 5'-TGCGGT-3', within their regulatory regions via their runt domain, while CBFB is a non-DNA-binding regulatory subunit that allosterically enhances the sequence-specific DNA-binding capacity of RUNX. The heterodimers bind to the core site of a number of
   2072..2096    +  misc_feature   MCS (fragment): pBluescript multiple cloning site
   2096..2684    +  misc_feature   WPRE: woodchuck hepatitis virus posttranscriptional regulatory element
   2621..3202    +  CDS            nef (fragment): NEF_HV1H2 - Experimental evidence at protein level: Swiss-Prot protein existence level 1. Extracellular Nef protein targets CD4(+) T-lymphocytes for apoptosis by interacting with CXCR4 surface receptors. From Human immunodeficiency virus type 1 group M subtype B (isolate HXB2) (HIV-1).
   3209..3389    +  LTR            5' LTR (truncated): truncated 5' long terminal repeat (LTR) from HIV-1
   3421..3645    +  polyA_signal   bGH poly(A) signal: bovine growth hormone polyadenylation signal
   3649..3670    +  promoter       SV40 promoter (fragment): SV40 enhancer and early promoter
   3691..4119    +  rep_origin     f1 ori (sequence partly withheld): f1 bacteriophage origin of replication; arrow indicates direction of (+) strand synthesis
   4133..4462    +  promoter       SV40 promoter: SV40 enhancer and early promoter
   4510..4557    +  promoter       EM7 promoter: synthetic bacterial promoter&nbsp
   4576..4950    +  CDS            BleoR: antibiotic-binding protein; Sh ble from Streptoalloteichus hindustanus; confers resistance to bleomycin, phleomycin, and Zeocin™
   4960..5085    +  CDS            ble (fragment): BLE_KLEPN - Experimental evidence at protein level: Swiss-Prot protein existence level 1. Binding protein with a strong affinity to the bleomycin family of antibiotics. Binds to CL990; an antimitotic-antibiotic compound. From Klebsiella pneumoniae.
   5080..5201    +  polyA_signal   SV40 poly(A) signal: SV40 polyadenylation signal
   5274..5290    -  protein_bind   lac operator: The lac repressor binds to the lac operator to inhibit transcription in E. coli. This inhibition can be relieved by adding lactose or isopropyl-β-D-thiogalactopyranoside (IPTG). lac repressor encoded by lacI
   5298..5328    -  promoter       lac promoter: promoter for the E. coli lac operon
   5343..5364    -  protein_bind   CAP binding site: CAP binding activates transcription in the presence of cAMP. E. coli catabolite activator protein
   5377..5469    -  CDS            lacI (fragment): lac repressor; lacI; The lac repressor binds to the lac operator to inhibit transcription in E. coli. This inhibition can be relieved by adding lactose or isopropyl-β-D-thiogalactopyranoside (IPTG).
   5652..6240    -  rep_origin     ori: high-copy-number ColE1/pMB1/pBR322/pUC origin of replication
   6411..7271    -  CDS            AmpR: β-lactamase; bla; confers resistance to ampicillin, carbenicillin, and related antibiotics
   7272..7376    -  promoter       AmpR promoter: bla
   7435..7487    -  misc_feature   bom (fragment): basis of mobility region from pBR322
   7642..8021    +  enhancer       CMV enhancer: human cytomegalovirus immediate early enhancer
   8022..8221    +  promoter       CMV promoter: human cytomegalovirus (CMV) immediate early promoter
   8239..8419    +  LTR            5' LTR (truncated): truncated 5' long terminal repeat (LTR) from HIV-1
   8466..8591    +  misc_feature   HIV-1 Ψ: packaging signal of human immunodeficiency virus type 1
   8575..8938    +  CDS            HIV-1 gag (fragment): gag protein from human immunodeficiency virus 1; gag
   9084..9317    +  misc_feature   RRE: The Rev response element (RRE) of HIV-1 allows for Rev-dependent mRNA export from the nucleus to the cytoplasm.
