[The description below was written by a language model from this plasmid's Addgene catalogue record and pLannotate feature annotations shown in this document.]
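Description:
pFUW-tetO-RUNX3 is a lentiviral transfer plasmid of about 9.7 kb, built on the pFUW-tetO backbone, for doxycycline-inducible expression of human RUNX3 in mammalian cells. It is maintained in E. coli through a high-copy ColE1/pUC-type origin with ampicillin selection (AmpR), and it also carries an f1 origin. The backbone contains an SV40/EM7-driven BleoR (Zeocin resistance) cassette with an SV40 poly(A) signal. This cassette lies downstream of the 3' LTR, outside the region packaged into virus, so it would not be transferred to transduced cells.

The viral genome is transcribed from a CMV enhancer/promoter fused to a truncated HIV-1 5' LTR, an arrangement typical of Tat-independent third-generation vectors. This is followed by the Ψ packaging signal with a partial gag sequence, the Rev response element for Rev-dependent nuclear export of the genomic RNA, and the cPPT/CTS, which aids nuclear import of the proviral DNA. The expression cassette consists of a tetracycline response element with seven tetO repeats joined to a minimal CMV promoter (TRE-mCMV), driving the RUNX3 coding sequence cloned between EcoRI sites. RUNX3 is a runt-domain transcription factor that binds DNA as a heterodimer with CBFB. A WPRE downstream enhances transcript stability and expression, and the unit ends in a truncated 3' LTR followed by a bGH poly(A) signal.

No transactivator is annotated in the plasmid, so induction requires a tetracycline-controlled transactivator such as rtTA supplied separately. The associated publication concerns direct reprogramming of fibroblasts into antigen-presenting dendritic cells, which indicates use as a factor-delivery vector in cell-fate conversion experiments.
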