Addgene plasmid #139812: pFUW-tetO-RUNX3
Purpose: doxycycline-inducible expression of Human RUNX3 in mammalian cells
Depositing lab: Filipe Pereira. Depositing organization: Lund University. Publication: Direct reprogramming of fibroblasts into antigen-presenting dendritic cells. Rosa FF, Pires CF, Kurochkin I, Ferreira AG, Gomes AM, Palma LG, Shaiv K, Solanas L, Azenha C, Papatsenko D, Schulz O, Reis e Sousa C, Pereira CF. Sci Immunol. 2018 Dec 7;3(30). pii: 3/30/eaau4292. doi: 10.1126/sciimmunol.aau4292. PubMed 30530727.
Backbone
  Vector backbone: pFUW-tetO
  Vector type: Mammalian Expression, Lentiviral
Growth in bacteria
  Bacterial resistance: Ampicillin, 100 μg/mL
  Growth temperature: 37°C
  Growth strain: NEB Stable
  Copy number: High Copy
Gene/Insert
  Gene/Insert name: RUNX3
  Species: H. sapiens (human)
  Insert size (bp): 1290
  GenBank ID: NM_001031680
  Entrez Gene: RUNX3 (a.k.a. AML2, CBFA3, PEBP2aC)
  Promoter: TRE-mCMV
  Cloning method: Restriction Enzyme; 5′ cloning site EcoRI (unknown if destroyed); 3′ cloning site EcoRI (unknown if destroyed)
  Sequencing primers: 5′ TCCACGCTGTTTTGACCTCC
Terms and licenses: Academic/Nonprofit Terms; Industry Terms: Not Available to Industry
How to cite: pFUW-tetO-RUNX3 was a gift from Filipe Pereira (Addgene plasmid # 139812 ; http://n2t.net/addgene:139812 ; RRID:Addgene_139812)
